Addgene plasmid #100292: AY10_pS.Donor.R5.TS
Purpose: CCR5-targeting plasmid
Depositing lab: Manuel Goncalves. Depositing organization: Leiden University Medical Center. Publication: In trans paired nicking triggers seamless genome editing without double-stranded DNA cutting. Chen X, Janssen JM, Liu J, Maggio I, 't Jong AEJ, Mikkers HMM, Goncalves MAFV. Nat Commun. 2017 Sep 22;8(1):657. doi: 10.1038/s41467-017-00687-1. PubMed 28939824.
Backbone
  Vector backbone: pUC57
  Total vector size (bp): 3715
  Vector type: Mammalian Expression, CRISPR, Synthetic Biology ; Human Targeting
Growth in bacteria
  Bacterial resistance: Ampicillin, 100 μg/mL
  Growth temperature: 37°C
  Growth strain: DH5alpha
  Copy number: High Copy
Gene/Insert
  Gene/Insert name: 18 bp RFLP (MluI+KspAI)
  Species: H. sapiens (human), Synthetic
  Insert size (bp): 978
Terms and licenses: Academic/Nonprofit Terms; Industry Terms: Not Available to Industry
How to cite: AY10_pS.Donor.R5.TS was a gift from Manuel Goncalves (Addgene plasmid # 100292 ; http://n2t.net/addgene:100292 ; RRID:Addgene_100292)
