[The description below was written by a language model from this plasmid's Addgene catalogue record and pLannotate feature annotations shown in this document.]
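Description:
AY10_pS.Donor.R5.TS is a small (about 3.7 kb) donor plasmid built on the pUC57 cloning backbone and intended as a homology-directed repair template for editing the human CCR5 locus in CRISPR-based gene targeting experiments. It is propagated in E. coli as a high-copy plasmid through the ColE1/pUC-type origin and selected with ampicillin via the β-lactamase gene and its native promoter. The remaining annotated backbone elements (CAP binding site, lac promoter and operator, lacZα fragment, and short remnants of lacI, rop and bom) are standard pUC-derived sequences flanking the cloning site and have no role in mammalian cells.

The payload is a 978 bp insert of human and synthetic origin, described as carrying an 18 bp RFLP tag containing MluI and KspAI restriction sites. The feature table detects a fragment of the CCR5 coding sequence within the insert region, consistent with CCR5 homology sequences surrounding the small synthetic tag. An annotated EEF1AKMT2 fragment on the opposite strand also falls in this region; the record does not explain it, and it may be an incidental similarity match by the annotation tool. No mammalian promoter, reporter or selection cassette is annotated, so the construct appears to act purely as a repair template rather than an expression vector. Successful integration would place the new restriction sites at CCR5, allowing editing to be scored by restriction digestion of PCR amplicons. The "TS" in the name may indicate nuclease target sites in the donor, but the record does not state this. The associated publication concerns in trans paired nicking, in which nicking of both donor and genomic target promotes seamless editing without double-stranded DNA breaks.
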