Features (pLannotate 1.2.2; 12 found; start..end, strand, type, name):
      1..22      +  protein_bind   CAP binding site: CAP binding activates transcription in the presence of cAMP. E. coli catabolite activator protein
     37..67      +  promoter       lac promoter: promoter for the E. coli lac operon
     75..91      +  protein_bind   lac operator: The lac repressor binds to the lac operator to inhibit transcription in E. coli. This inhibition can be relieved by adding lactose or isopropyl-β-D-thiogalactopyranoside (IPTG). lac repressor encoded by lacI
    286..486     -  CDS            EEF1AKMT2 (fragment): EFMT2_HUMAN - Also known as C10orf138, METTL10 From Homo sapiens (Human).
    899..1084    +  CDS            CCR5 (fragment): CCR5_HUMAN - Also known as CMKBR5. Experimental evidence at protein level: Swiss-Prot protein existence level 1. (Microbial infection) Acts as a coreceptor (CD4 being the primary receptor) of human immunodeficiency virus-1/HIV-1. From Homo sapiens (Human).
   1210..1367    +  CDS            lacZα (fragment): LacZα fragment of β-galactosidase; lacZ fragment
   1373..1472    -  misc_feature   bom (fragment): basis of mobility region from pBR322
   1574..1609    -  CDS            rop (fragment): Rop protein, which maintains plasmids at low copy number; rop
   1704..1808    +  promoter       AmpR promoter: bla
   1809..2669    +  CDS            AmpR: β-lactamase; bla; confers resistance to ampicillin, carbenicillin, and related antibiotics
   2840..3428    +  rep_origin     ori: high-copy-number ColE1/pMB1/pBR322/pUC origin of replication
   3611..3703    +  CDS            lacI (fragment): lac repressor; lacI; The lac repressor binds to the lac operator to inhibit transcription in E. coli. This inhibition can be relieved by adding lactose or isopropyl-β-D-thiogalactopyranoside (IPTG).
>Addgene plasmid #100292 | AY10_pS.Donor.R5.TS | addgene full sequence | sequence record 193524 | Addgene NGS Result
TAATGTGAGTTAGCTCACTCATTAGGCACCCCAGGCTTTACACTTTATGCTTCCGGCTCGTATGTTGTGT
GGAATTGTGAGCGGATAACAATTTCACACAGGAAACAGCTATGACCATGATTACGCCAAGCTTGCATGCA
GGCCTCTGCAGTCGACGGGCCCGGGATCCGATACGACGCGGCCGCAGATGGTGCTTTCATGAATTCCCCC
AACAGAGCCAAGCTCTCCATCTAGTGGACAGGGAAGCTAGCAGCAAAATTTAAATGCATTCTAGGAGGCT
GAGGCAGGAGGATCGCTTGAGCCCAGGAGTTCGAGACCAGCCTGGGCAACATAGTGTGATCTTGTATCTA
TAAAAATAAACAAAATTAGCTTGGTGTGGTGGCGCCTGTAGTCCCCAGCCACTTGGAGGGGTGAGGTGAG
AGGATTGCTTGAGCCCGGGATGGTCCAGGCTGCAGTGAGCCATGATCGTGCCACTGCACTCCAGCCTGGG
CGACAGAGTGAGACCCTGTCTCACAACAACAACAACAACAACAAAAAGGCTGAGCTGCACCATGCTTGAC
CCAGTTTCTTAAAATTGTTGTCAAAGCTTCATTCACTCCATGGTGCTATAGAGCACAAGATTTTATTTGG
TGAGATGGTGCTTTCATGAATTCCCCCAACAGAGCACGCGTGTTAACAAGCTTCTCCATCTAGTGGACAG
GGAAGCTAGCAGCAAACCTTCCCTTCACTACAAAACTTCATTGCTTGGCCAAAAAGAGAGTTAATTCAAT
GTAGACATCTATGTAGGCAATTAAAAACCTATTGATGTATAAAACAGTTTGCATTCATGGAGGGCAACTA
AATACATTCTAGGACTTTATAAAAGATCACTTTTTATTTATGCACAGGGTGGAACAAGATGGATTATCAA
GTGTCAAGTCCAATCTATGACATCAATTATTATACATCGGAGCCCTGCCAAAAAATCAATGTGAAGCAAA
TCGCAGCCCGCCTCCTGCCTCCGCTCTACTCACTGGTGTTCATCTTTGGTTTTGTGGGCAACATGCTGGT
CATCCTCATCCTGATAAACTGCAAAAGGCTGAAGTTTAAACAGATGGTGCTTTCATGAATTCCCCCAACA
GAGCCAAGCTCTCCATCTAGTGGACAGGGAAGCTAGCAGCAAACGCCGGCGGTCGTCATCTAGATGCATT
CGCGAGGTACCGAGCTCGAATTCACTGGCCGTCGTTTTACAACGTCGTGACTGGGAAAACCCTGGCGTTA
CCCAACTTAATCGCCTTGCAGCACATCCCCCTTTCGCCAGCTGGCGTAATAGCGAAGAGGCCCGCACCGA
TCGCCCTTCCCAACAGTTGCGCAGCCTGAATGGCGAATGGCGCCTGATGCGGTATTTTCTCCTTACGCAT
CTGTGCGGTATTTCACACCGCATATGGTGCACTCTCAGTACAATCTGCTCTGATGCCGCATAGTTAAGCC
AGCCCCGACACCCGCCAACACCCGCTGACGCGCCCTGACGGGCTTGTCTGCTCCCGGCATCCGCTTACAG
ACAAGCTGTGACCGTCTCCGGGAGCTGCATGTGTCAGAGGTTTTCACCGTCATCACCGAAACGCGCGAGA
CGAAAGGGCCTCGTGATACGCCTATTTTTATAGGTTAATGTCATGATAATAATGGTTTCTTAGACGTCAG
GTGGCACTTTTCGGGGAAATGTGCGCGGAACCCCTATTTGTTTATTTTTCTAAATACATTCAAATATGTA
TCCGCTCATGAGACAATAACCCTGATAAATGCTTCAATAATATTGAAAAAGGAAGAGTATGAGTATTCAA
CATTTCCGTGTCGCCCTTATTCCCTTTTTTGCGGCATTTTGCCTTCCTGTTTTTGCTCACCCAGAAACGC
TGGTGAAAGTAAAAGATGCTGAAGATCAGTTGGGTGCACGAGTGGGTTACATCGAACTGGATCTCAACAG
CGGTAAGATCCTTGAGAGTTTTCGCCCCGAAGAACGTTTTCCAATGATGAGCACTTTTAAAGTTCTGCTA
TGTGGCGCGGTATTATCCCGTATTGACGCCGGGCAAGAGCAACTCGGTCGCCGCATACACTATTCTCAGA
ATGACTTGGTTGAGTACTCACCAGTCACAGAAAAGCATCTTACGGATGGCATGACAGTAAGAGAATTATG
CAGTGCTGCCATAACCATGAGTGATAACACTGCGGCCAACTTACTTCTGACAACGATCGGAGGACCGAAG
GAGCTAACCGCTTTTTTGCACAACATGGGGGATCATGTAACTCGCCTTGATCGTTGGGAACCGGAGCTGA
ATGAAGCCATACCAAACGACGAGCGTGACACCACGATGCCTGTAGCAATGGCAACAACGTTGCGCAAACT
ATTAACTGGCGAACTACTTACTCTAGCTTCCCGGCAACAATTAATAGACTGGATGGAGGCGGATAAAGTT
GCAGGACCACTTCTGCGCTCGGCCCTTCCGGCTGGCTGGTTTATTGCTGATAAATCTGGAGCCGGTGAGC
GTGGGTCTCGCGGTATCATTGCAGCACTGGGGCCAGATGGTAAGCCCTCCCGTATCGTAGTTATCTACAC
GACGGGGAGTCAGGCAACTATGGATGAACGAAATAGACAGATCGCTGAGATAGGTGCCTCACTGATTAAG
CATTGGTAACTGTCAGACCAAGTTTACTCATATATACTTTAGATTGATTTAAAACTTCATTTTTAATTTA
AAAGGATCTAGGTGAAGATCCTTTTTGATAATCTCATGACCAAAATCCCTTAACGTGAGTTTTCGTTCCA
CTGAGCGTCAGACCCCGTAGAAAAGATCAAAGGATCTTCTTGAGATCCTTTTTTTCTGCGCGTAATCTGC
TGCTTGCAAACAAAAAAACCACCGCTACCAGCGGTGGTTTGTTTGCCGGATCAAGAGCTACCAACTCTTT
TTCCGAAGGTAACTGGCTTCAGCAGAGCGCAGATACCAAATACTGTTCTTCTAGTGTAGCCGTAGTTAGG
CCACCACTTCAAGAACTCTGTAGCACCGCCTACATACCTCGCTCTGCTAATCCTGTTACCAGTGGCTGCT
GCCAGTGGCGATAAGTCGTGTCTTACCGGGTTGGACTCAAGACGATAGTTACCGGATAAGGCGCAGCGGT
CGGGCTGAACGGGGGGTTCGTGCACACAGCCCAGCTTGGAGCGAACGACCTACACCGAACTGAGATACCT
ACAGCGTGAGCTATGAGAAAGCGCCACGCTTCCCGAAGGGAGAAAGGCGGACAGGTATCCGGTAAGCGGC
AGGGTCGGAACAGGAGAGCGCACGAGGGAGCTTCCAGGGGGAAACGCCTGGTATCTTTATAGTCCTGTCG
GGTTTCGCCACCTCTGACTTGAGCGTCGATTTTTGTGATGCTCGTCAGGGGGGCGGAGCCTATGGAAAAA
CGCCAGCAACGCGGCCTTTTTACGGTTCCTGGCCTTTTGCTGGCCTTTTGCTCACATGTTCTTTCCTGCG
TTATCCCCTGATTCTGTGGATAACCGTATTACCGCCTTTGAGTGAGCTGATACCGCTCGCCGCAGCCGAA
CGACCGAGCGCAGCGAGTCAGTGAGCGAGGAAGCGGAAGAGCGCCCAATACGCAAACCGCCTCTCCCCGC
GCGTTGGCCGATTCATTAATGCAGCTGGCACGACAGGTTTCCCGACTGGAAAGCGGGCAGTGAGCGCAAC
GCAAT
